>Addgene plasmid #75735 | RPS6KA2 gRNA (BRDN0001149230) | addgene full sequence | sequence record 184464 | Addgene Assembled Sequence
CCCGGGTGCAAAGATGGATAAAGTTTTAAACAGAGAGGAATCTTTGCAGCTAATGGACCTTCTAGGTCTT
GAAAGGAGTGGGAATTGGCTCCGGTGCCCGTCAGTGGGCAGAGCGCACATCGCCCACAGTCCCCGAGAAG
TTGGGGGGAGGGGTCGGCAATTGATCCGGTGCCTAGAGAAGGTGGCGCGGGGTAAACTGGGAAAGTGATG
TCGTGTACTGGCTCCGCCTTTTTCCCGAGGGTGGGGGAGAACCGTATATAAGTGCAGTAGTCGCCGTGAA
CGTTCTTTTTCGCAACGGGTTTGCCGCCAGAACACAGGTAAGTGCCGTGTGTGGTTCCCGCGGGCCTGGC
CTCTTTACGGGTTATGGCCCTTGCGTGCCTTGAATTACTTCCACCTGGCTGCAGTACGTGATTCTTGATC
CCGAGCTTCGGGTTGGAAGTGGGTGGGAGAGTTCGAGGCCTTGCGCTTAAGGAGCCCCTTCGCCTCGTGC
TTGAGTTGAGGCCTGGCCTGGGCGCTGGGGCCGCCGCGTGCGAATCTGGTGGCACCTTCGCGCCTGTCTC
GCTGCTTTCGATAAGTCTCTAGCCATTTAAAATTTTTGATGACCTGCTGCGACGCTTTTTTTCTGGCAAG
ATAGTCTTGTAAATGCGGGCCAAGATCTGCACACTGGTATTTCGGTTTTTGGGGCCGCGGGCGGCGACGG
GGCCCGTGCGTCCCAGCGCACATGTTCGGCGAGGCGGGGCCTGCGAGCGCGGCCACCGAGAATCGGACGG
GGGTAGTCTCAAGCTGGCCGGCCTGCTCTGGTGCCTGGCCTCGCGCCGCCGTGTATCGCCCCGCCCTGGG
CGGCAAGGCTGGCCCGGTCGGCACCAGTTGCGTGAGCGGAAAGATGGCCGCTTCCCGGCCCTGCTGCAGG
GAGCTCAAAATGGAGGACGCGGCGCTCGGGAGAGCGGGCGGGTGAGTCACCCACACAAAGGAAAAGGGCC
TTTCCGTCCTCAGCCGTCGCTTCATGTGACTCCACGGAGTACCGGGCGCCGTCCAGGCACCTCGATTAGT
TCTCGAGCTTTTGGAGTACGTCGTCTTTAGGTTGGGGGGAGGGGTTTTATGCGATGGAGTTTCCCCACAC
TGAGTGGGTGGAGACTGAAGTTAGGCCAGCTTGGCACTTGATGTAATTCTCCTTGGAATTTGCCCTTTTT
GAGTTTGGATCTTGGTTCATTCTCAAGCCTCAGACAGTGGTTCAAAGTTTTTTTCTTCCATTTCAGGTGT
CGTGACGTACGGCCACCATGACCGAGTACAAGCCCACGGTGCGCCTCGCCACCCGCGACGACGTCCCCAG
GGCCGTACGCACCCTCGCCGCCGCGTTCGCCGACTACCCCGCCACGCGCCACACCGTCGATCCGGACCGC
CACATCGAGCGGGTCACCGAGCTGCAAGAACTCTTCCTCACGCGCGTCGGGCTCGACATCGGCAAGGTGT
GGGTCGCGGACGACGGCGCCGCCGTGGCGGTCTGGACCACGCCGGAGAGCGTCGAAGCGGGGGCGGTGTT
CGCCGAGATCGGCCCGCGCATGGCCGAGTTGAGCGGTTCCCGGCTGGCCGCGCAGCAACAGATGGAAGGC
CTCCTGGCGCCGCACCGGCCCAAGGAGCCCGCGTGGTTCCTGGCCACCGTCGGAGTCTCGCCCGACCACC
AGGGCAAGGGTCTGGGCAGCGCCGTCGTGCTCCCCGGAGTGGAGGCGGCCGAGCGCGCCGGGGTGCCCGC
CTTCCTGGAGACCTCCGCGCCCCGCAACCTCCCCTTCTACGAGCGGCTCGGCTTCACCGTCACCGCCGAC
GTCGAGGTGCCCGAAGGACCGCGCACCTGGTGCATGACCCGCAAGCCCGGTGCCTGAACGCGTTAAGTCG
ACAATCAACCTCTGGATTACAAAATTTGTGAAAGATTGACTGGTATTCTTAACTATGTTGCTCCTTTTAC
GCTATGTGGATACGCTGCTTTAATGCCTTTGTATCATGCTATTGCTTCCCGTATGGCTTTCATTTTCTCC
TCCTTGTATAAATCCTGGTTGCTGTCTCTTTATGAGGAGTTGTGGCCCGTTGTCAGGCAACGTGGCGTGG
TGTGCACTGTGTTTGCTGACGCAACCCCCACTGGTTGGGGCATTGCCACCACCTGTCAGCTCCTTTCCGG
GACTTTCGCTTTCCCCCTCCCTATTGCCACGGCGGAACTCATCGCCGCCTGCCTTGCCCGCTGCTGGACA
GGGGCTCGGCTGTTGGGCACTGACAATTCCGTGGTGTTGTCGGGGAAATCATCGTCCTTTCCTTGGCTGC
TCGCCTGTGTTGCCACCTGGATTCTGCGCGGGACGTCCTTCTGCTACGTCCCTTCGGCCCTCAATCCAGC
GGACCTTCCTTCCCGCGGCCTGCTGCCGGCTCTGCGGCCTCTTCCGCGTCTTCGCCTTCGCCCTCAGACG
AGTCGGATCTCCCTTTGGGCCGCCTCCCCGCGTCGACTTTAAGACCAATGACTTACAAGGCAGCTGTAGA
TCTTAGCCACTTTTTAAAAGAAAAGGGGGGACTGGAAGGGCTAATTCACTCCCAACGAAGACAAGATCTG
CTTTTTGCTTGTACTGGGTCTCTCTGGTTAGACCAGATCTGAGCCTGGGAGCTCTCTGGCTAACTAGGGA
ACCCACTGCTTAAGCCTCAATAAAGCTTGCCTTGAGTGCTTCAAGTAGTGTGTGCCCGTCTGTTGTGTGA
CTCTGGTAACTAGAGATCCCTCAGACCCTTTTAGTCAGTGTGGAAAATCTCTAGCAGTACGTATAGTAGT
TCATGTCATCTTATTATTCAGTATTTATAACTTGCAAAGAAATGAATATCAGAGAGTGAGAGGAACTTGT
TTATTGCAGCTTATAATGGTTACAAATAAAGCAATAGCATCACAAATTTCACAAATAAAGCATTTTTTTC
ACTGCATTCTAGTTGTGGTTTGTCCAAACTCATCAATGTATCTTATCATGTCTGGCTCTAGCTATCCCGC
CCCTAACTCCGCCCATCCCGCCCCTAACTCCGCCCAGTTCCGCCCATTCTCCGCCCCATGGCTGACTAAT
TTTTTTTATTTATGCAGAGGCCGAGGCCGCCTCGGCCTCTGAGCTATTCCAGAAGTAGTGAGGAGGCTTT
TTTGGAGGCCTAGGGACGTACCCAATTCGCCCTATAGTGAGTCGTATTACGCGCGCTCACTGGCCGTCGT
TTTACAACGTCGTGACTGGGAAAACCCTGGCGTTACCCAACTTAATCGCCTTGCAGCACATCCCCCTTTC
GCCAGCTGGCGTAATAGCGAAGAGGCCCGCACCGATCGCCCTTCCCAACAGTTGCGCAGCCTGAATGGCG
AATGGG
[124 nt withheld, positions 3367-3490]
C
[91 nt withheld, positions 3492-3582]
A
[49 nt withheld, positions 3584-3632]
CCTTTGACGTTGGAGTCCACGTTCTTT
[37 nt withheld, positions 3660-3696]
ACCCTATCTCGGTCTATTCTTTTGATTTATAAGGGATTTTGCCGATTTCGGCCTATTGGTTAAAAAATGA
GCTGATTTAACAAAAATTTAACGCGAATTTTAACAAAATATTAACGCTTACAATTTAGGTGGCACTTTTC
GGGGAAATGTGCGCGGAACCCCTATTTGTTTATTTTTCTAAATACATTCAAATATGTATCCGCTCATGAG
ACAATAACCCTGATAAATGCTTCAATAATATTGAAAAAGGAAGAGTATGAGTATTCAACATTTCCGTGTC
GCCCTTATTCCCTTTTTTGCGGCATTTTGCCTTCCTGTTTTTGCTCACCCAGAAACGCTGGTGAAAGTAA
AAGATGCTGAAGATCAGTTGGGTGCACGAGTGGGTTACATCGAACTGGATCTCAACAGCGGTAAGATCCT
TGAGAGTTTTCGCCCCGAAGAACGTTTTCCAATGATGAGCACTTTTAAAGTTCTGCTATGTGGCGCGGTA
TTATCCCGTATTGACGCCGGGCAAGAGCAACTCGGTCGCCGCATACACTATTCTCAGAATGACTTGGTTG
AGTACTCACCAGTCACAGAAAAGCATCTTACGGATGGCATGACAGTAAGAGAATTATGCAGTGCTGCCAT
AACCATGAGTGATAACACTGCGGCCAACTTACTTCTGACAACGATCGGAGGACCGAAGGAGCTAACCGCT
TTTTTGCACAACATGGGGGATCATGTAACTCGCCTTGATCGTTGGGAACCGGAGCTGAATGAAGCCATAC
CAAACGACGAGCGTGACACCACGATGCCTGTAGCAATGGCAACAACGTTGCGCAAACTATTAACTGGCGA
ACTACTTACTCTAGCTTCCCGGCAACAATTAATAGACTGGATGGAGGCGGATAAAGTTGCAGGACCACTT
CTGCGCTCGGCCCTTCCGGCTGGCTGGTTTATTGCTGATAAATCTGGAGCCGGTGAGCGTGGGTCTCGCG
GTATCATTGCAGCACTGGGGCCAGATGGTAAGCCCTCCCGTATCGTAGTTATCTACACGACGGGGAGTCA
GGCAACTATGGATGAACGAAATAGACAGATCGCTGAGATAGGTGCCTCACTGATTAAGCATTGGTAACTG
TCAGACCAAGTTTACTCATATATACTTTAGATTGATTTAAAACTTCATTTTTAATTTAAAAGGATCTAGG
TGAAGATCCTTTTTGATAATCTCATGACCAAAATCCCTTAACGTGAGTTTTCGTTCCACTGAGCGTCAGA
CCCCGTAGAAAAGATCAAAGGATCTTCTTGAGATCCTTTTTTTCTGCGCGTAATCTGCTGCTTGCAAACA
AAAAAACCACCGCTACCAGCGGTGGTTTGTTTGCCGGATCAAGAGCTACCAACTCTTTTTCCGAAGGTAA
CTGGCTTCAGCAGAGCGCAGATACCAAATACTGTTCTTCTAGTGTAGCCGTAGTTAGGCCACCACTTCAA
GAACTCTGTAGCACCGCCTACATACCTCGCTCTGCTAATCCTGTTACCAGTGGCTGCTGCCAGTGGCGAT
AAGTCGTGTCTTACCGGGTTGGACTCAAGACGATAGTTACCGGATAAGGCGCAGCGGTCGGGCTGAACGG
GGGGTTCGTGCACACAGCCCAGCTTGGAGCGAACGACCTACACCGAACTGAGATACCTACAGCGTGAGCT
ATGAGAAAGCGCCACGCTTCCCGAAGGGAGAAAGGCGGACAGGTATCCGGTAAGCGGCAGGGTCGGAACA
GGAGAGCGCACGAGGGAGCTTCCAGGGGGAAACGCCTGGTATCTTTATAGTCCTGTCGGGTTTCGCCACC
TCTGACTTGAGCGTCGATTTTTGTGATGCTCGTCAGGGGGGCGGAGCCTATGGAAAAACGCCAGCAACGC
GGCCTTTTTACGGTTCCTGGCCTTTTGCTGGCCTTTTGCTCACATGTTCTTTCCTGCGTTATCCCCTGAT
TCTGTGGATAACCGTATTACCGCCTTTGAGTGAGCTGATACCGCTCGCCGCAGCCGAACGACCGAGCGCA
GCGAGTCAGTGAGCGAGGAAGCGGAAGAGCGCCCAATACGCAAACCGCCTCTCCCCGCGCGTTGGCCGAT
TCATTAATGCAGCTGGCACGACAGGTTTCCCGACTGGAAAGCGGGCAGTGAGCGCAACGCAATTAATGTG
AGTTAGCTCACTCATTAGGCACCCCAGGCTTTACACTTTATGCTTCCGGCTCGTATGTTGTGTGGAATTG
TGAGCGGATAACAATTTCACACAGGAAACAGCTATGACCATGATTACGCCAAGCGCGCAATTAACCCTCA
CTAAAGGGAACAAAAGCTGGAGCTGCAAGCTTAATGTAGTCTTATGCAATACTCTTGTAGTCTTGCAACA
TGGTAACGATGAGTTAGCAACATGCCTTACAAGGAGAGAAAAAGCACCGTGCATGCCGATTGGTGGAAGT
AAGGTGGTACGATCGTGCCTTATTAGGAAGGCAACAGACGGGTCTGACATGGATTGGACGAACCACTGAA
TTGCCGCATTGCAGAGATATTGTATTTAAGTGCCTAGCTCGATACATAAACGGGTCTCTCTGGTTAGACC
AGATCTGAGCCTGGGAGCTCTCTGGCTAACTAGGGAACCCACTGCTTAAGCCTCAATAAAGCTTGCCTTG
AGTGCTTCAAGTAGTGTGTGCCCGTCTGTTGTGTGACTCTGGTAACTAGAGATCCCTCAGACCCTTTTAG
TCAGTGTGGAAAATCTCTAGCAGTGGCGCCCGAACAGGGACTTGAAAGCGAAAGGGAAACCAGAGGAGCT
CTCTCGACGCAGGACTCGGCTTGCTGAAGCGCGCACGGCAAGAGGCGAGGGGCGGCGACTGGTGAGTACG
CCAAAAATTTTGACTAGCGGAGGCTAGAAGGAGAGAGATGGGTGCGAGAGCGTCAGTATTAAGCGGGGGA
GAATTAGATCGCGATGGGAAAAAATTCGGTTAAGGCCAGGGGGAAAGAAAAAATATAAATTAAAACATAT
AGTATGGGCAAGCAGGGAGCTAGAACGATTCGCAGTTAATCCTGGCCTGTTAGAAACATCAGAAGGCTGT
AGACAAATACTGGGACAGCTACAACCATCCCTTCAGACAGGATCAGAAGAACTTAGATCATTATATAATA
CAGTAGCAACCCTCTATTGTGTGCATCAAAGGATAGAGATAAAAGACACCAAGGAAGCTTTAGACAAGAT
AGAGGAAGAGCAAAACAAAAGTAAGACCACCGCACAGCAAGCGGCCGCTGATCTTCAGACCTGGAGGAGG
AGATATGAGGGACAATTGGAGAAGTGAATTATATAAATATAAAGTAGTAAAAATTGAACCATTAGGAGTA
GCACCCACCAAGGCAAAGAGAAGAGTGGTGCAGAGAGAAAAAAGAGCAGTGGGAATAGGAGCTTTGTTCC
TTGGGTTCTTGGGAGCAGCAGGAAGCACTATGGGCGCAGCGTCAATGACGCTGACGGTACAGGCCAGACA
ATTATTGTCTGGTATAGTGCAGCAGCAGAACAATTTGCTGAGGGCTATTGAGGCGCAACAGCATCTGTTG
CAACTCACAGTCTGGGGCATCAAGCAGCTCCAGGCAAGAATCCTGGCTGTGGAAAGATACCTAAAGGATC
AACAGCTCCTGGGGATTTGGGGTTGCTCTGGAAAACTCATTTGCACCACTGCTGTGCCTTGGAATGCTAG
TTGGAGTAATAAATCTCTGGAACAGATTTGGAATCACACGACCTGGATGGAGTGGGACAGAGAAATTAAC
AATTACACAAGCTTAATACACTCCTTAATTGAAGAATCGCAAAACCAGCAAGAAAAGAATGAACAAGAAT
TATTGGAATTAGATAAATGGGCAAGTTTGTGGAATTGGTTTAACATAACAAATTGGCTGTGGTATATAAA
ATTATTCATAATGATAGTAGGAGGCTTGGTAGGTTTAAGAATAGTTTTTGCTGTACTTTCTATAGTGAAT
AGAGTTAGGCAGGGATATTCACCATTATCGTTTCAGACCCACCTCCCAACCCCGAGGGGACCCAGAGAGG
GCCTATTTCCCATGATTCCTTCATATTTGCATATACGATACAAGGCTGTTAGAGAGATAATTAGAATTAA
TTTGACTGTAAACACAAAGATATTAGTACAAAATACGTGACGTAGAAAGTAATAATTTCTTGGGTAGTTT
GCAGTTTTAAAATTATGTTTTAAAATGGACTATCATATGCTTACCGTAACTTGAAAGTATTTCGATTTCT
TGGCTTTATATATCTTGTGGAAAGGACGAAACACCGGCCTCCCCACTGAGGAACTGGTTTTAGAGCTAGA
AATAGCAAGTTAAAATAAGGCTAGTCCGTTATCAACTTGAAAAAGTGGCACCGAGTCGGTGCTTTTTTAA
GCTTGGCGTAACTAGATCTTGAGACAAATGGCAGTATTCATCCACAATTTTAAAAGAAAAGGGGGGATTG
GGGGGTACAGTGCAGGGGAAAGAATAGTAGACATAATAGCAACAGACATACAAACTAAAGAATTACAAAA
ACAAATTACAAAAATTCAAAATTTTCGGGTTTATTACAGGGACAGCAGAGATCCACTTTGGCGCCGGCTC
GAGGGGG
Features (pLannotate 1.2.2; 29 found; start..end, strand, type, name):
     14..80      +  CDS            small t antigen (fragment): SV40 (simian virus 40) small t antigen
    106..317     +  promoter       EF-1α core promoter: core promoter for human elongation factor EF-1α
    318..1256    +  intron         EF-1α intron A: intron upstream of the start codon of human EF-1α
   1278..1877    +  CDS            PuroR (fragment): puromycin N-acetyltransferase; pac from Streptomyces; confers resistance to puromycin
   1893..2481    +  misc_feature   WPRE: woodchuck hepatitis virus posttranscriptional regulatory element
   2532..2551    +  misc_feature   cPPT/CTS (fragment): central polypurine tract and central termination sequence of HIV-1
   2553..2786    +  LTR            3' LTR (ΔU3): self-inactivating 3' long terminal repeat (LTR) from HIV-1
   2864..2985    +  polyA_signal   SV40 poly(A) signal: SV40 polyadenylation signal
   3025..3160    +  rep_origin     SV40 ori: SV40 origin of replication
   3181..3199    -  promoter       T7 promoter: promoter for bacteriophage T7 RNA polymerase
   3207..3362    +  CDS            lacZα (fragment): LacZα fragment of β-galactosidase; lacZ fragment
   3367..3795    +  rep_origin     f1 ori (sequence partly withheld): f1 bacteriophage origin of replication; arrow indicates direction of (+) strand synthesis
   3848..3952    +  promoter       AmpR promoter: bla
   3953..4813    +  CDS            AmpR: β-lactamase; bla; confers resistance to ampicillin, carbenicillin, and related antibiotics
   4984..5572    +  rep_origin     ori: high-copy-number ColE1/pMB1/pBR322/pUC origin of replication
   5755..5847    +  CDS            lacI (fragment): lac repressor; lacI; The lac repressor binds to the lac operator to inhibit transcription in E. coli. This inhibition can be relieved by adding lactose or isopropyl-β-D-thiogalactopyranoside (IPTG).
   5860..5881    +  protein_bind   CAP binding site: CAP binding activates transcription in the presence of cAMP. E. coli catabolite activator protein
   5896..5926    +  promoter       lac promoter: promoter for the E. coli lac operon
   5934..5950    +  protein_bind   lac operator: The lac repressor binds to the lac operator to inhibit transcription in E. coli. This inhibition can be relieved by adding lactose or isopropyl-β-D-thiogalactopyranoside (IPTG). lac repressor encoded by lacI
   5995..6013    +  promoter       T3 promoter: promoter for bacteriophage T3 RNA polymerase
   6041..6267    +  promoter       RSV promoter: Rous sarcoma virus enhancer/promoter
   6268..6448    +  LTR            5' LTR (truncated): truncated 5' long terminal repeat (LTR) from HIV-1
   6495..6620    +  misc_feature   HIV-1 Ψ: packaging signal of human immunodeficiency virus type 1
   6604..6967    +  CDS            HIV-1 gag (fragment): gag protein from human immunodeficiency virus 1; gag
   7113..7346    +  misc_feature   RRE: The Rev response element (RRE) of HIV-1 allows for Rev-dependent mRNA export from the nucleus to the cytoplasm.
   7723..7749    +  CDS            Rev (fragment): human immunodeficiency virus 1 (HIV-1) Rev protein; rev; enhances nuclear export of unspliced and incompletely spliced viral mRNAs
   7753..7993    +  promoter       U6 promoter: RNA polymerase III promoter for human U6 snRNA
   8023..8098    +  misc_RNA       gRNA scaffold: guide RNA scaffold for the Streptococcus pyogenes CRISPR/Cas9 system
   8154..8271    +  misc_feature   cPPT/CTS: central polypurine tract and central termination sequence of HIV-1
