[The description below was written by a language model from this plasmid's Addgene catalogue record and pLannotate feature annotations shown in this document.]
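Description:
RPS6KA2 gRNA (BRDN0001149230) is a third-generation lentiviral CRISPR guide RNA plasmid built on the lentiGuide-Puro backbone. It delivers a single guide targeting human RPS6KA2, which encodes the p90 ribosomal S6 kinase family member also known as RSK3. The 8.3 kb plasmid is propagated in E. coli through a high-copy ColE1/pUC-type origin with ampicillin selection (AmpR, β-lactamase). It also carries an f1 origin, and remnants of lac, T7 and T3 cloning-vector sequences lie outside the viral region.

The transfer cassette begins with an RSV promoter fused to a truncated HIV-1 5' LTR, which makes genomic RNA production Tat-independent. This is followed by the Ψ packaging signal with a partial gag sequence and the Rev response element for Rev-dependent nuclear export. Next, a human U6 RNA polymerase III promoter drives the 20-nt spacer joined to the Streptococcus pyogenes Cas9 gRNA scaffold, and a cPPT/CTS element that aids nuclear import lies just downstream. A separate Pol II unit uses the EF-1α core promoter with its intron A to express puromycin N-acetyltransferase, allowing selection of transduced mammalian cells. A WPRE enhances transcript expression, and the self-inactivating ΔU3 3' LTR closes the provirus. An SV40 poly(A) signal and SV40 origin follow.

The plasmid does not encode Cas9, so it must be paired with a separate Cas9 lentivector or used in cells that already express Cas9 to knock out RPS6KA2. It belongs to a human kinome gRNA collection associated with optimized sgRNA design rules. The depositors note that the guide was designed against a GenBank reference sequence that has since been withdrawn. The cloning method is not recorded.
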