Addgene plasmid #75735: RPS6KA2 gRNA (BRDN0001149230)
Purpose: 3rd generation lentiviral gRNA plasmid targeting human RPS6KA2
Depositing lab: John Doench & David Root. Depositing organization: Broad Institute. Publication: Optimized sgRNA design to maximize activity and minimize off-target effects of CRISPR-Cas9. Doench JG, Fusi N, Sullender M, Hegde M, Vaimberg EW, Donovan KF, Smith I, Tothova Z, Wilen C, Orchard R, Virgin HW, Listgarten J, Root DE. Nat Biotechnol. 2016 Jan 18. doi: 10.1038/nbt.3437. PubMed 26780180.
Backbone
  Vector backbone: lentiGuide-Puro
  Backbone manufacturer: Zhang Lab (Addgene plasmid # 52963)
  Vector type: Mammalian Expression, Lentiviral, CRISPR
  Selectable markers: Puromycin
Growth in bacteria
  Bacterial resistance: Ampicillin, 100 μg/mL
  Growth temperature: 37°C
  Growth strain: DH5alpha
  Copy number: High Copy
Gene/Insert
  Gene/Insert name: RPS6KA2 (alt name: RPS6KA2)
  gRNA/shRNA sequence: GCCTCCCCACTGAGGAACTG
  Species: H. sapiens (human)
  Entrez Gene: RPS6KA2 (a.k.a. HU-2, MAPKAPK1C, RSK, RSK3, S6K-alpha, S6K-alpha2, p90-RSK3, p90RSK2, pp90RSK3)
  Promoter: hU6
  Cloning method: Unknown
  Sequencing primers: 5′ U6-F; 3′ pS2-R
Terms and licenses: Academic/Nonprofit Terms; Industry Terms: Not Available to Industry
Depositor comments: The gRNA was designed to target a Genbank reference sequence which has since been removed from the database. Note that this plasmid does NOT contain Cas9. It should be used in conjunction with lentiCas9-Blast (Addgene #52962) or otherwise with cell lines already expressing Cas9. Browse the full kinome gRNA library at http://www.addgene.org/pooled-library/broadgpp-human-kinome/ or visit http://www.broadinstitute.org/rnai/public/ for detailed protocols and information.
How to cite: RPS6KA2 gRNA (BRDN0001149230) was a gift from John Doench & David Root (Addgene plasmid # 75735 ; http://n2t.net/addgene:75735 ; RRID:Addgene_75735)
