>Addgene plasmid #75735 | RPS6KA2 gRNA (BRDN0001149230) | depositor partial sequence | sequence record 143195 | Target Sequence
GCCTCCCCACTGAGGAACTG
