>Addgene plasmid #75735 | RPS6KA2 gRNA (BRDN0001149230) | addgene partial sequence | sequence record 184463 | hU6-F
CGTGACGTAGAAAGTAATAATTTCTTGGGTAGTTTGCAGTTTTAAAATTATGTTTTAAAATGGACTATCA
TATGCTTACCGTAACTTGAAAGTATTTCGATTTCTTGGCTTTATATATCTTGTGGAAAGGACGAAACACC
GGCCTCCCCACTGAGGAACTGGTTTTAGAGCTAGAAATAGCAAGTTAAAATAAGGCTAGTCCGTTATCAA
CTTGAAAAAGTGGCACCGAGTCGGTGCTTTTTTAAGCTTGGCGTAACTAGATCTTGAGACAAATGGCAGT
ATTCATCCACAATTTTAAAAGAAAAGGGGGGATTGGGGGGTACAGTGCAGGGGAAAGAATAGTAGACATA
ATAGCAACAGACATACAAACTAAAGAATTACAAAAACAAATTACAAAAATTCAAAATTTTCGGGTTTATT
ACAGGGACAGCAGAGATCCACTTTGGCGCCGGCTCGAGGGGGCCCGGGTGCAAAGATGGATAAAGTTTTA
AACAGAGAGGAATCTTTGCAGCTAATGGACCTTCTAGGTCTTGAAAGGAGTGGGAATTGGCTCCGGTGCC
CGTCAGTGGG
